Addgene plasmid #218283: pITEdv1
Purpose: Use together with with pJE13HD7 and pJE13HD7 derivatives to integrate heterologous genes at ho locus
Depositing lab: Claudia Vickers. Depositing organization: Queensland University of Technology. Publication: The integration of tandem gene repeats via a bacterial type-II toxin-antitoxin-mediated gene amplification (ToxAmp) system and stability visualisation in Saccharomyces cerevisiae. Evans S, Lu Z, McDonnell L, Anderson W, Peralta F, Watkins T , Ahmed H, Luna-Flores CH, Loan T, Navone L, Trau M, Scott CH, Speight R, Vickers CE, Peng B. bioRxiv 2024.01.30.578080 10.1101/2024.01.30.578080.
Backbone
  Vector backbone: pUC19
  Vector type: Yeast Expression
Growth in bacteria
  Bacterial resistance: Ampicillin, 100 μg/mL
  Growth temperature: 37°C
  Growth strain: DH5alpha
  Copy number: High Copy
Gene/Insert
  Gene/Insert name: Hph>tAgTEF1-ISceI-Repeat1-HO(1828, 1979)
  Species: Synthetic
  Cloning method: Gibson Cloning
Terms and licenses: Academic/Nonprofit Terms; Industry Terms: Not Available to Industry
Depositor comments: Please visit https://doi.org/10.1101/2024.01.30.578080 for bioRxiv preprint.
How to cite: pITEdv1 was a gift from Claudia Vickers (Addgene plasmid # 218283 ; http://n2t.net/addgene:218283 ; RRID:Addgene_218283)
