[The description below was written by a language model from this plasmid's Addgene catalogue record and pLannotate feature annotations shown in this document.]
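Description:
pITEdv1 is a 4,330-nt, pUC19-based plasmid catalogued as a yeast expression vector, although it functions as a donor of integration parts rather than as a self-replicating yeast plasmid. No yeast origin, centromere or auxotrophic marker is annotated. In E. coli it is maintained at high copy through the ColE1/pUC origin and selected with ampicillin via the bla gene and its promoter. Leftover pUC19 elements are also detected, including the lac promoter/operator, the CAP binding site, and fragments of lacZα, lacI, rop and bom. These play no evident role in the design.

The synthetic insert, assembled by Gibson cloning, is named Hph>tAgTEF1-ISceI-Repeat1-HO(1828, 1979). The feature table finds a hygromycin phosphotransferase coding sequence, scored as a fragment, with no promoter annotated upstream of it. Any promoter may therefore come from the partner fragment after assembly or recombination, but the record does not say so. Downstream lies a terminator, which the insert name gives as the Ashbya gossypii TEF1 terminator while the automated annotation labels a CYC1 terminator at that position. This discrepancy cannot be resolved from the record. The name then indicates an I-SceI meganuclease recognition site and a "Repeat1" element, neither of which was picked up by the annotation. The insert ends in a short segment of the S. cerevisiae HO gene, which would act as a homology arm.

According to the stated purpose, the plasmid is used together with pJE13HD7 and its derivatives to integrate heterologous genes at the ho locus. It would supply the hygromycin-marker end and one flank of the integration cassette. The associated work concerns toxin-antitoxin-mediated amplification of tandem gene repeats in yeast and visualisation of their stability.
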