Features (pLannotate 1.2.2; 13 found; start..end, strand, type, name):
     37..53      -  protein_bind   lac operator: The lac repressor binds to the lac operator to inhibit transcription in E. coli. This inhibition can be relieved by adding lactose or isopropyl-β-D-thiogalactopyranoside (IPTG). lac repressor encoded by lacI
     61..91      -  promoter       lac promoter: promoter for the E. coli lac operon
    106..127     -  protein_bind   CAP binding site: CAP binding activates transcription in the presence of cAMP. E. coli catabolite activator protein
    140..232     -  CDS            lacI (fragment): lac repressor; lacI; The lac repressor binds to the lac operator to inhibit transcription in E. coli. This inhibition can be relieved by adding lactose or isopropyl-β-D-thiogalactopyranoside (IPTG).
    415..1003    -  rep_origin     ori: high-copy-number ColE1/pMB1/pBR322/pUC origin of replication
   1174..2034    -  CDS            AmpR: β-lactamase; bla; confers resistance to ampicillin, carbenicillin, and related antibiotics
   2035..2139    -  promoter       AmpR promoter: bla
   2234..2269    +  CDS            rop (fragment): Rop protein, which maintains plasmids at low copy number; rop
   2371..2470    +  misc_feature   bom (fragment): basis of mobility region from pBR322
   2476..2630    -  CDS            lacZα (fragment): LacZα fragment of β-galactosidase; lacZ fragment
   2654..3675    +  CDS            HygR (fragment): aminoglycoside phosphotransferase from E. coli; aph(4)-Ia; confers resistance to hygromycin
   3730..3919    +  terminator     CYC1 terminator: S. cerevisiae CYC1; transcription terminator for CYC1
   3986..4087    +  CDS            HO (fragment): HO_YEAST - Experimental evidence at protein level: Swiss-Prot protein existence level 1. Initiation of mating type interconversion. This protein is a site-specific endonuclease that cleaves a site in the mat locus on chromosome III. The double-strand break is followed by a unidirectional gene conversion event that replaces the information at the mat locus by information copied from either of the two homologous loci (HMR and HML) that reside at the extremity of the chromosome III. Endonuclease expression takes place in late G1 just before cells enter S phase. From Saccharomyces cerevisiae (stra
>Addgene plasmid #218283 | pITEdv1 | addgene full sequence | sequence record 433685 | Addgene NGS Result
GGCGTAATCATGGTCATAGCTGTTTCCTGTGTGAAATTGTTATCCGCTCACAATTCCACACAACATACGA
GCCGGAAGCATAAAGTGTAAAGCCTGGGGTGCCTAATGAGTGAGCTAACTCACATTAATTGCGTTGCGCT
CACTGCCCGCTTTCCAGTCGGGAAACCTGTCGTGCCAGCTGCATTAATGAATCGGCCAACGCGCGGGGAG
AGGCGGTTTGCGTATTGGGCGCTCTTCCGCTTCCTCGCTCACTGACTCGCTGCGCTCGGTCGTTCGGCTG
CGGCGAGCGGTATCAGCTCACTCAAAGGCGGTAATACGGTTATCCACAGAATCAGGGGATAACGCAGGAA
AGAACATGTGAGCAAAAGGCCAGCAAAAGGCCAGGAACCGTAAAAAGGCCGCGTTGCTGGCGTTTTTCCA
TAGGCTCCGCCCCCCTGACGAGCATCACAAAAATCGACGCTCAAGTCAGAGGTGGCGAAACCCGACAGGA
CTATAAAGATACCAGGCGTTTCCCCCTGGAAGCTCCCTCGTGCGCTCTCCTGTTCCGACCCTGCCGCTTA
CCGGATACCTGTCCGCCTTTCTCCCTTCGGGAAGCGTGGCGCTTTCTCATAGCTCACGCTGTAGGTATCT
CAGTTCGGTGTAGGTCGTTCGCTCCAAGCTGGGCTGTGTGCACGAACCCCCCGTTCAGCCCGACCGCTGC
GCCTTATCCGGTAACTATCGTCTTGAGTCCAACCCGGTAAGACACGACTTATCGCCACTGGCAGCAGCCA
CTGGTAACAGGATTAGCAGAGCGAGGTATGTAGGCGGTGCTACAGAGTTCTTGAAGTGGTGGCCTAACTA
CGGCTACACTAGAAGAACAGTATTTGGTATCTGCGCTCTGCTGAAGCCAGTTACCTTCGGAAAAAGAGTT
GGTAGCTCTTGATCCGGCAAACAAACCACCGCTGGTAGCGGTGGTTTTTTTGTTTGCAAGCAGCAGATTA
CGCGCAGAAAAAAAGGATCTCAAGAAGATCCTTTGATCTTTTCTACGGGGTCTGACGCTCAGTGGAACGA
AAACTCACGTTAAGGGATTTTGGTCATGAGATTATCAAAAAGGATCTTCACCTAGATCCTTTTAAATTAA
AAATGAAGTTTTAAATCAATCTAAAGTATATATGAGTAAACTTGGTCTGACAGTTACCAATGCTTAATCA
GTGAGGCACCTATCTCAGCGATCTGTCTATTTCGTTCATCCATAGTTGCCTGACTCCCCGTCGTGTAGAT
AACTACGATACGGGAGGGCTTACCATCTGGCCCCAGTGCTGCAATGATACCGCGAGACCCACGCTCACCG
GCTCCAGATTTATCAGCAATAAACCAGCCAGCCGGAAGGGCCGAGCGCAGAAGTGGTCCTGCAACTTTAT
CCGCCTCCATCCAGTCTATTAATTGTTGCCGGGAAGCTAGAGTAAGTAGTTCGCCAGTTAATAGTTTGCG
CAACGTTGTTGCCATTGCTACAGGCATCGTGGTGTCACGCTCGTCGTTTGGTATGGCTTCATTCAGCTCC
GGTTCCCAACGATCAAGGCGAGTTACATGATCCCCCATGTTGTGCAAAAAAGCGGTTAGCTCCTTCGGTC
CTCCGATCGTTGTCAGAAGTAAGTTGGCCGCAGTGTTATCACTCATGGTTATGGCAGCACTGCATAATTC
TCTTACTGTCATGCCATCCGTAAGATGCTTTTCTGTGACTGGTGAGTACTCAACCAAGTCATTCTGAGAA
TAGTGTATGCGGCGACCGAGTTGCTCTTGCCCGGCGTCAATACGGGATAATACCGCGCCACATAGCAGAA
CTTTAAAAGTGCTCATCATTGGAAAACGTTCTTCGGGGCGAAAACTCTCAAGGATCTTACCGCTGTTGAG
ATCCAGTTCGATGTAACCCACTCGTGCACCCAACTGATCTTCAGCATCTTTTACTTTCACCAGCGTTTCT
GGGTGAGCAAAAACAGGAAGGCAAAATGCCGCAAAAAAGGGAATAAGGGCGACACGGAAATGTTGAATAC
TCATACTCTTCCTTTTTCAATATTATTGAAGCATTTATCAGGGTTATTGTCTCATGAGCGGATACATATT
TGAATGTATTTAGAAAAATAAACAAATAGGGGTTCCGCGCACATTTCCCCGAAAAGTGCCACCTGACGTC
TAAGAAACCATTATTATCATGACATTAACCTATAAAAATAGGCGTATCACGAGGCCCTTTCGTCTCGCGC
GTTTCGGTGATGACGGTGAAAACCTCTGACACATGCAGCTCCCGGAGACGGTCACAGCTTGTCTGTAAGC
GGATGCCGGGAGCAGACAAGCCCGTCAGGGCGCGTCAGCGGGTGTTGGCGGGTGTCGGGGCTGGCTTAAC
TATGCGGCATCAGAGCAGATTGTACTGAGAGTGCACCATATGCGGTGTGAAATACCGCACAGATGCGTAA
GGAGAAAATACCGCATCAGGCGCCATTCGCCATTCAGGCTGCGCAACTGTTGGGAAGGGCGATCGGTGCG
GGCCTCTTCGCTATTACGCCAGCTGGCGAAAGGGGGATGTGCTGCAAGGCGATTAAGTTGGGTAACGCCA
GGGTTTTCCCAGTCACGACGTTGTAAAACGACGGCCAGTGCATGCGTTTAAACAACCATGGGTAAAAAGC
CTGAACTCACCGCGACGTCTGTCGAGAAGTTTCTGATCGAAAAGTTCGACAGCGTCTCCGACCTGATGCA
GCTCTCGGAGGGCGAAGAATCTCGTGCTTTCAGCTTCGATGTAGGAGGGCGTGGATATGTCCTGCGGGTA
AATAGCTGCGCCGATGGTTTCTACAAAGATCGTTATGTTTATCGGCACTTTGCATCGGCCGCGCTCCCGA
TTCCGGAAGTGCTTGACATTGGGGAATTCAGCGAGAGCCTGACCTATTGCATCTCCCGCCGTGCACAGGG
TGTCACGTTGCAAGACCTGCCTGAAACCGAACTGCCCGCTGTTCTGCAGCCGGTCGCGGAGGCCATGGAT
GCGATCGCTGCGGCCGATCTTAGCCAGACGAGCGGGTTCGGCCCATTCGGACCGCAAGGAATCGGTCAAT
ACACTACATGGCGTGATTTCATATGCGCGATTGCTGATCCCCATGTGTATCACTGGCAAACTGTGATGGA
CGACACCGTCAGTGCGTCCGTCGCGCAGGCTCTCGATGAGCTGATGCTTTGGGCCGAGGACTGCCCCGAA
GTCCGGCACCTCGTGCACGCGGATTTCGGCTCCAACAATGTCCTGACGGACAATGGCCGCATAACAGCGG
TCATTGACTGGAGCGAGGCGATGTTCGGGGATTCCCAATACGAGGTCGCCAACATCTTCTTCTGGAGGCC
GTGGTTGGCTTGTATGGAGCAGCAGACGCGCTACTTCGAGCGGAGGCATCCGGAGCTTGCAGGATCGCCG
CGGCTCCGGGCGTATATGCTCCGCATTGGTCTTGACCAACTCTATCAGAGCTTGGTTGACGGCAATTTCG
ATGATGCAGCTTGGGCGCAGGGTCGATGCGACGCAATCGTCCGATCCGGAGCCGGGACTGTCGGGCGTAC
ACAAATCGCCCGCAGAAGCGCGGCCGTCTGGACCGATGGCTGTGTAGAAGTACTCGCCGATAGTGGAAAC
CGACGCCCCAGCACTCGTCCGAGGGCAAAGGAATAATCTCGAGTCATGTAATTAGTTATGTCACGCTTAC
ATTCACGCCCTCCCCCCACATCCGCTCTAACCGAAAAGGAAGGAGTTAGACAACCTGAAGTCTAGGTCCC
TATTTATTTTTTTATAGTTATGTTAGTATTAAGAACGTTATTTATATTTCAAATTTTTCTTTTTTTTCTG
TACAGACGCGTGTACGCATGTAACATTATACTGAAAACCTTGCTTGAGAAGGTTTTGGGACGCTCGAAGG
CTTTAACGAGCTCTCGAGAACCCTTAAAGTTACGCTAGGGATAACAGGGTAATATAGTCTAGACAGTTAA
AGGACCAGAGTGTATAAAATGTGGCGGAATCTTACAGTTTGATGCTGTCCGCGGGCCTCATAAGAGTTGT
GGTAACAACGCAGGTGCGCGCATCTGCTAAAATGTGTATATTAGTTTAAAAAGTTGTATGTAATAAAAGT
AAAATTTAATATTTTGGATGAAAAAAAGGATCCAAACCTGCAGGCCATTTTTAGACTTTTTCTTAACTAG
AATGCTGGAGTAGAAATACGCCATCTCAAGATACAAAAAGCGTTACCGGCACTGATTTGTTTCAACCAGT
ATATAGATTATTATTGGGTCTTGATCAACTTTCCTCAGACATATCAGTAACAGTTTAAAC
